>Addgene plasmid #77106 | CKS1B gRNA (BRDN0001144792) | addgene full sequence | sequence record 187128 | Addgene Assembled Sequence
CCCGGGTGCAAAGATGGATAAAGTTTTAAACAGAGAGGAATCTTTGCAGCTAATGGACCTTCTAGGTCTT
GAAAGGAGTGGGAATTGGCTCCGGTGCCCGTCAGTGGGCAGAGCGCACATCGCCCACAGTCCCCGAGAAG
TTGGGGGGAGGGGTCGGCAATTGATCCGGTGCCTAGAGAAGGTGGCGCGGGGTAAACTGGGAAAGTGATG
TCGTGTACTGGCTCCGCCTTTTTCCCGAGGGTGGGGGAGAACCGTATATAAGTGCAGTAGTCGCCGTGAA
CGTTCTTTTTCGCAACGGGTTTGCCGCCAGAACACAGGTAAGTGCCGTGTGTGGTTCCCGCGGGCCTGGC
CTCTTTACGGGTTATGGCCCTTGCGTGCCTTGAATTACTTCCACCTGGCTGCAGTACGTGATTCTTGATC
CCGAGCTTCGGGTTGGAAGTGGGTGGGAGAGTTCGAGGCCTTGCGCTTAAGGAGCCCCTTCGCCTCGTGC
TTGAGTTGAGGCCTGGCCTGGGCGCTGGGGCCGCCGCGTGCGAATCTGGTGGCACCTTCGCGCCTGTCTC
GCTGCTTTCGATAAGTCTCTAGCCATTTAAAATTTTTGATGACCTGCTGCGACGCTTTTTTTCTGGCAAG
ATAGTCTTGTAAATGCGGGCCAAGATCTGCACACTGGTATTTCGGTTTTTGGGGCCGCGGGCGGCGACGG
GGCCCGTGCGTCCCAGCGCACATGTTCGGCGAGGCGGGGCCTGCGAGCGCGGCCACCGAGAATCGGACGG
GGGTAGTCTCAAGCTGGCCGGCCTGCTCTGGTGCCTGGCCTCGCGCCGCCGTGTATCGCCCCGCCCTGGG
CGGCAAGGCTGGCCCGGTCGGCACCAGTTGCGTGAGCGGAAAGATGGCCGCTTCCCGGCCCTGCTGCAGG
GAGCTCAAAATGGAGGACGCGGCGCTCGGGAGAGCGGGCGGGTGAGTCACCCACACAAAGGAAAAGGGCC
TTTCCGTCCTCAGCCGTCGCTTCATGTGACTCCACGGAGTACCGGGCGCCGTCCAGGCACCTCGATTAGT
TCTCGAGCTTTTGGAGTACGTCGTCTTTAGGTTGGGGGGAGGGGTTTTATGCGATGGAGTTTCCCCACAC
TGAGTGGGTGGAGACTGAAGTTAGGCCAGCTTGGCACTTGATGTAATTCTCCTTGGAATTTGCCCTTTTT
GAGTTTGGATCTTGGTTCATTCTCAAGCCTCAGACAGTGGTTCAAAGTTTTTTTCTTCCATTTCAGGTGT
CGTGACGTACGGCCACCATGACCGAGTACAAGCCCACGGTGCGCCTCGCCACCCGCGACGACGTCCCCAG
GGCCGTACGCACCCTCGCCGCCGCGTTCGCCGACTACCCCGCCACGCGCCACACCGTCGATCCGGACCGC
CACATCGAGCGGGTCACCGAGCTGCAAGAACTCTTCCTCACGCGCGTCGGGCTCGACATCGGCAAGGTGT
GGGTCGCGGACGACGGCGCCGCCGTGGCGGTCTGGACCACGCCGGAGAGCGTCGAAGCGGGGGCGGTGTT
CGCCGAGATCGGCCCGCGCATGGCCGAGTTGAGCGGTTCCCGGCTGGCCGCGCAGCAACAGATGGAAGGC
CTCCTGGCGCCGCACCGGCCCAAGGAGCCCGCGTGGTTCCTGGCCACCGTCGGAGTCTCGCCCGACCACC
AGGGCAAGGGTCTGGGCAGCGCCGTCGTGCTCCCCGGAGTGGAGGCGGCCGAGCGCGCCGGGGTGCCCGC
CTTCCTGGAGACCTCCGCGCCCCGCAACCTCCCCTTCTACGAGCGGCTCGGCTTCACCGTCACCGCCGAC
GTCGAGGTGCCCGAAGGACCGCGCACCTGGTGCATGACCCGCAAGCCCGGTGCCTGAACGCGTTAAGTCG
ACAATCAACCTCTGGATTACAAAATTTGTGAAAGATTGACTGGTATTCTTAACTATGTTGCTCCTTTTAC
GCTATGTGGATACGCTGCTTTAATGCCTTTGTATCATGCTATTGCTTCCCGTATGGCTTTCATTTTCTCC
TCCTTGTATAAATCCTGGTTGCTGTCTCTTTATGAGGAGTTGTGGCCCGTTGTCAGGCAACGTGGCGTGG
TGTGCACTGTGTTTGCTGACGCAACCCCCACTGGTTGGGGCATTGCCACCACCTGTCAGCTCCTTTCCGG
GACTTTCGCTTTCCCCCTCCCTATTGCCACGGCGGAACTCATCGCCGCCTGCCTTGCCCGCTGCTGGACA
GGGGCTCGGCTGTTGGGCACTGACAATTCCGTGGTGTTGTCGGGGAAATCATCGTCCTTTCCTTGGCTGC
TCGCCTGTGTTGCCACCTGGATTCTGCGCGGGACGTCCTTCTGCTACGTCCCTTCGGCCCTCAATCCAGC
GGACCTTCCTTCCCGCGGCCTGCTGCCGGCTCTGCGGCCTCTTCCGCGTCTTCGCCTTCGCCCTCAGACG
AGTCGGATCTCCCTTTGGGCCGCCTCCCCGCGTCGACTTTAAGACCAATGACTTACAAGGCAGCTGTAGA
TCTTAGCCACTTTTTAAAAGAAAAGGGGGGACTGGAAGGGCTAATTCACTCCCAACGAAGACAAGATCTG
CTTTTTGCTTGTACTGGGTCTCTCTGGTTAGACCAGATCTGAGCCTGGGAGCTCTCTGGCTAACTAGGGA
ACCCACTGCTTAAGCCTCAATAAAGCTTGCCTTGAGTGCTTCAAGTAGTGTGTGCCCGTCTGTTGTGTGA
CTCTGGTAACTAGAGATCCCTCAGACCCTTTTAGTCAGTGTGGAAAATCTCTAGCAGTACGTATAGTAGT
TCATGTCATCTTATTATTCAGTATTTATAACTTGCAAAGAAATGAATATCAGAGAGTGAGAGGAACTTGT
TTATTGCAGCTTATAATGGTTACAAATAAAGCAATAGCATCACAAATTTCACAAATAAAGCATTTTTTTC
ACTGCATTCTAGTTGTGGTTTGTCCAAACTCATCAATGTATCTTATCATGTCTGGCTCTAGCTATCCCGC
CCCTAACTCCGCCCATCCCGCCCCTAACTCCGCCCAGTTCCGCCCATTCTCCGCCCCATGGCTGACTAAT
TTTTTTTATTTATGCAGAGGCCGAGGCCGCCTCGGCCTCTGAGCTATTCCAGAAGTAGTGAGGAGGCTTT
TTTGGAGGCCTAGGGACGTACCCAATTCGCCCTATAGTGAGTCGTATTACGCGCGCTCACTGGCCGTCGT
TTTACAACGTCGTGACTGGGAAAACCCTGGCGTTACCCAACTTAATCGCCTTGCAGCACATCCCCCTTTC
GCCAGCTGGCGTAATAGCGAAGAGGCCCGCACCGATCGCCCTTCCCAACAGTTGCGCAGCCTGAATGGCG
AATGGG
[124 nt withheld, positions 3367-3490]
C
[91 nt withheld, positions 3492-3582]
A
[49 nt withheld, positions 3584-3632]
CCTTTGACGTTGGAGTCCACGTTCTTT
[37 nt withheld, positions 3660-3696]
ACCCTATCTCGGTCTATTCTTTTGATTTATAAGGGATTTTGCCGATTTCGGCCTATTGGTTAAAAAATGA
GCTGATTTAACAAAAATTTAACGCGAATTTTAACAAAATATTAACGCTTACAATTTAGGTGGCACTTTTC
GGGGAAATGTGCGCGGAACCCCTATTTGTTTATTTTTCTAAATACATTCAAATATGTATCCGCTCATGAG
ACAATAACCCTGATAAATGCTTCAATAATATTGAAAAAGGAAGAGTATGAGTATTCAACATTTCCGTGTC
GCCCTTATTCCCTTTTTTGCGGCATTTTGCCTTCCTGTTTTTGCTCACCCAGAAACGCTGGTGAAAGTAA
AAGATGCTGAAGATCAGTTGGGTGCACGAGTGGGTTACATCGAACTGGATCTCAACAGCGGTAAGATCCT
TGAGAGTTTTCGCCCCGAAGAACGTTTTCCAATGATGAGCACTTTTAAAGTTCTGCTATGTGGCGCGGTA
TTATCCCGTATTGACGCCGGGCAAGAGCAACTCGGTCGCCGCATACACTATTCTCAGAATGACTTGGTTG
AGTACTCACCAGTCACAGAAAAGCATCTTACGGATGGCATGACAGTAAGAGAATTATGCAGTGCTGCCAT
AACCATGAGTGATAACACTGCGGCCAACTTACTTCTGACAACGATCGGAGGACCGAAGGAGCTAACCGCT
TTTTTGCACAACATGGGGGATCATGTAACTCGCCTTGATCGTTGGGAACCGGAGCTGAATGAAGCCATAC
CAAACGACGAGCGTGACACCACGATGCCTGTAGCAATGGCAACAACGTTGCGCAAACTATTAACTGGCGA
ACTACTTACTCTAGCTTCCCGGCAACAATTAATAGACTGGATGGAGGCGGATAAAGTTGCAGGACCACTT
CTGCGCTCGGCCCTTCCGGCTGGCTGGTTTATTGCTGATAAATCTGGAGCCGGTGAGCGTGGGTCTCGCG
GTATCATTGCAGCACTGGGGCCAGATGGTAAGCCCTCCCGTATCGTAGTTATCTACACGACGGGGAGTCA
GGCAACTATGGATGAACGAAATAGACAGATCGCTGAGATAGGTGCCTCACTGATTAAGCATTGGTAACTG
TCAGACCAAGTTTACTCATATATACTTTAGATTGATTTAAAACTTCATTTTTAATTTAAAAGGATCTAGG
TGAAGATCCTTTTTGATAATCTCATGACCAAAATCCCTTAACGTGAGTTTTCGTTCCACTGAGCGTCAGA
CCCCGTAGAAAAGATCAAAGGATCTTCTTGAGATCCTTTTTTTCTGCGCGTAATCTGCTGCTTGCAAACA
AAAAAACCACCGCTACCAGCGGTGGTTTGTTTGCCGGATCAAGAGCTACCAACTCTTTTTCCGAAGGTAA
CTGGCTTCAGCAGAGCGCAGATACCAAATACTGTTCTTCTAGTGTAGCCGTAGTTAGGCCACCACTTCAA
GAACTCTGTAGCACCGCCTACATACCTCGCTCTGCTAATCCTGTTACCAGTGGCTGCTGCCAGTGGCGAT
AAGTCGTGTCTTACCGGGTTGGACTCAAGACGATAGTTACCGGATAAGGCGCAGCGGTCGGGCTGAACGG
GGGGTTCGTGCACACAGCCCAGCTTGGAGCGAACGACCTACACCGAACTGAGATACCTACAGCGTGAGCT
ATGAGAAAGCGCCACGCTTCCCGAAGGGAGAAAGGCGGACAGGTATCCGGTAAGCGGCAGGGTCGGAACA
GGAGAGCGCACGAGGGAGCTTCCAGGGGGAAACGCCTGGTATCTTTATAGTCCTGTCGGGTTTCGCCACC
TCTGACTTGAGCGTCGATTTTTGTGATGCTCGTCAGGGGGGCGGAGCCTATGGAAAAACGCCAGCAACGC
GGCCTTTTTACGGTTCCTGGCCTTTTGCTGGCCTTTTGCTCACATGTTCTTTCCTGCGTTATCCCCTGAT
TCTGTGGATAACCGTATTACCGCCTTTGAGTGAGCTGATACCGCTCGCCGCAGCCGAACGACCGAGCGCA
GCGAGTCAGTGAGCGAGGAAGCGGAAGAGCGCCCAATACGCAAACCGCCTCTCCCCGCGCGTTGGCCGAT
TCATTAATGCAGCTGGCACGACAGGTTTCCCGACTGGAAAGCGGGCAGTGAGCGCAACGCAATTAATGTG
AGTTAGCTCACTCATTAGGCACCCCAGGCTTTACACTTTATGCTTCCGGCTCGTATGTTGTGTGGAATTG
TGAGCGGATAACAATTTCACACAGGAAACAGCTATGACCATGATTACGCCAAGCGCGCAATTAACCCTCA
CTAAAGGGAACAAAAGCTGGAGCTGCAAGCTTAATGTAGTCTTATGCAATACTCTTGTAGTCTTGCAACA
TGGTAACGATGAGTTAGCAACATGCCTTACAAGGAGAGAAAAAGCACCGTGCATGCCGATTGGTGGAAGT
AAGGTGGTACGATCGTGCCTTATTAGGAAGGCAACAGACGGGTCTGACATGGATTGGACGAACCACTGAA
TTGCCGCATTGCAGAGATATTGTATTTAAGTGCCTAGCTCGATACATAAACGGGTCTCTCTGGTTAGACC
AGATCTGAGCCTGGGAGCTCTCTGGCTAACTAGGGAACCCACTGCTTAAGCCTCAATAAAGCTTGCCTTG
AGTGCTTCAAGTAGTGTGTGCCCGTCTGTTGTGTGACTCTGGTAACTAGAGATCCCTCAGACCCTTTTAG
TCAGTGTGGAAAATCTCTAGCAGTGGCGCCCGAACAGGGACTTGAAAGCGAAAGGGAAACCAGAGGAGCT
CTCTCGACGCAGGACTCGGCTTGCTGAAGCGCGCACGGCAAGAGGCGAGGGGCGGCGACTGGTGAGTACG
CCAAAAATTTTGACTAGCGGAGGCTAGAAGGAGAGAGATGGGTGCGAGAGCGTCAGTATTAAGCGGGGGA
GAATTAGATCGCGATGGGAAAAAATTCGGTTAAGGCCAGGGGGAAAGAAAAAATATAAATTAAAACATAT
AGTATGGGCAAGCAGGGAGCTAGAACGATTCGCAGTTAATCCTGGCCTGTTAGAAACATCAGAAGGCTGT
AGACAAATACTGGGACAGCTACAACCATCCCTTCAGACAGGATCAGAAGAACTTAGATCATTATATAATA
CAGTAGCAACCCTCTATTGTGTGCATCAAAGGATAGAGATAAAAGACACCAAGGAAGCTTTAGACAAGAT
AGAGGAAGAGCAAAACAAAAGTAAGACCACCGCACAGCAAGCGGCCGCTGATCTTCAGACCTGGAGGAGG
AGATATGAGGGACAATTGGAGAAGTGAATTATATAAATATAAAGTAGTAAAAATTGAACCATTAGGAGTA
GCACCCACCAAGGCAAAGAGAAGAGTGGTGCAGAGAGAAAAAAGAGCAGTGGGAATAGGAGCTTTGTTCC
TTGGGTTCTTGGGAGCAGCAGGAAGCACTATGGGCGCAGCGTCAATGACGCTGACGGTACAGGCCAGACA
ATTATTGTCTGGTATAGTGCAGCAGCAGAACAATTTGCTGAGGGCTATTGAGGCGCAACAGCATCTGTTG
CAACTCACAGTCTGGGGCATCAAGCAGCTCCAGGCAAGAATCCTGGCTGTGGAAAGATACCTAAAGGATC
AACAGCTCCTGGGGATTTGGGGTTGCTCTGGAAAACTCATTTGCACCACTGCTGTGCCTTGGAATGCTAG
TTGGAGTAATAAATCTCTGGAACAGATTTGGAATCACACGACCTGGATGGAGTGGGACAGAGAAATTAAC
AATTACACAAGCTTAATACACTCCTTAATTGAAGAATCGCAAAACCAGCAAGAAAAGAATGAACAAGAAT
TATTGGAATTAGATAAATGGGCAAGTTTGTGGAATTGGTTTAACATAACAAATTGGCTGTGGTATATAAA
ATTATTCATAATGATAGTAGGAGGCTTGGTAGGTTTAAGAATAGTTTTTGCTGTACTTTCTATAGTGAAT
AGAGTTAGGCAGGGATATTCACCATTATCGTTTCAGACCCACCTCCCAACCCCGAGGGGACCCAGAGAGG
GCCTATTTCCCATGATTCCTTCATATTTGCATATACGATACAAGGCTGTTAGAGAGATAATTAGAATTAA
TTTGACTGTAAACACAAAGATATTAGTACAAAATACGTGACGTAGAAAGTAATAATTTCTTGGGTAGTTT
GCAGTTTTAAAATTATGTTTTAAAATGGACTATCATATGCTTACCGTAACTTGAAAGTATTTCGATTTCT
TGGCTTTATATATCTTGTGGAAAGGACGAAACACCGCAGACATGTCATGCTGCCCAGTTTTAGAGCTAGA
AATAGCAAGTTAAAATAAGGCTAGTCCGTTATCAACTTGAAAAAGTGGCACCGAGTCGGTGCTTTTTTAA
GCTTGGCGTAACTAGATCTTGAGACAAATGGCAGTATTCATCCACAATTTTAAAAGAAAAGGGGGGATTG
GGGGGTACAGTGCAGGGGAAAGAATAGTAGACATAATAGCAACAGACATACAAACTAAAGAATTACAAAA
ACAAATTACAAAAATTCAAAATTTTCGGGTTTATTACAGGGACAGCAGAGATCCACTTTGGCGCCGGCTC
GAGGGGG
Features (pLannotate 1.2.2; 29 found; start..end, strand, type, name):
     14..80      +  CDS            small t antigen (fragment): SV40 (simian virus 40) small t antigen
    106..317     +  promoter       EF-1α core promoter: core promoter for human elongation factor EF-1α
    318..1256    +  intron         EF-1α intron A: intron upstream of the start codon of human EF-1α
   1278..1877    +  CDS            PuroR (fragment): puromycin N-acetyltransferase; pac from Streptomyces; confers resistance to puromycin
   1893..2481    +  misc_feature   WPRE: woodchuck hepatitis virus posttranscriptional regulatory element
   2532..2551    +  misc_feature   cPPT/CTS (fragment): central polypurine tract and central termination sequence of HIV-1
   2553..2786    +  LTR            3' LTR (ΔU3): self-inactivating 3' long terminal repeat (LTR) from HIV-1
   2864..2985    +  polyA_signal   SV40 poly(A) signal: SV40 polyadenylation signal
   3025..3160    +  rep_origin     SV40 ori: SV40 origin of replication
   3181..3199    -  promoter       T7 promoter: promoter for bacteriophage T7 RNA polymerase
   3207..3362    +  CDS            lacZα (fragment): LacZα fragment of β-galactosidase; lacZ fragment
   3367..3795    +  rep_origin     f1 ori (sequence partly withheld): f1 bacteriophage origin of replication; arrow indicates direction of (+) strand synthesis
   3848..3952    +  promoter       AmpR promoter: bla
   3953..4813    +  CDS            AmpR: β-lactamase; bla; confers resistance to ampicillin, carbenicillin, and related antibiotics
   4984..5572    +  rep_origin     ori: high-copy-number ColE1/pMB1/pBR322/pUC origin of replication
   5755..5847    +  CDS            lacI (fragment): lac repressor; lacI; The lac repressor binds to the lac operator to inhibit transcription in E. coli. This inhibition can be relieved by adding lactose or isopropyl-β-D-thiogalactopyranoside (IPTG).
   5860..5881    +  protein_bind   CAP binding site: CAP binding activates transcription in the presence of cAMP. E. coli catabolite activator protein
   5896..5926    +  promoter       lac promoter: promoter for the E. coli lac operon
   5934..5950    +  protein_bind   lac operator: The lac repressor binds to the lac operator to inhibit transcription in E. coli. This inhibition can be relieved by adding lactose or isopropyl-β-D-thiogalactopyranoside (IPTG). lac repressor encoded by lacI
   5995..6013    +  promoter       T3 promoter: promoter for bacteriophage T3 RNA polymerase
   6041..6267    +  promoter       RSV promoter: Rous sarcoma virus enhancer/promoter
   6268..6448    +  LTR            5' LTR (truncated): truncated 5' long terminal repeat (LTR) from HIV-1
   6495..6620    +  misc_feature   HIV-1 Ψ: packaging signal of human immunodeficiency virus type 1
   6604..6967    +  CDS            HIV-1 gag (fragment): gag protein from human immunodeficiency virus 1; gag
   7113..7346    +  misc_feature   RRE: The Rev response element (RRE) of HIV-1 allows for Rev-dependent mRNA export from the nucleus to the cytoplasm.
   7723..7749    +  CDS            Rev (fragment): human immunodeficiency virus 1 (HIV-1) Rev protein; rev; enhances nuclear export of unspliced and incompletely spliced viral mRNAs
   7753..7993    +  promoter       U6 promoter: RNA polymerase III promoter for human U6 snRNA
   8023..8098    +  misc_RNA       gRNA scaffold: guide RNA scaffold for the Streptococcus pyogenes CRISPR/Cas9 system
   8154..8271    +  misc_feature   cPPT/CTS: central polypurine tract and central termination sequence of HIV-1
