[The description below was written by a language model from this plasmid's Addgene catalogue record and pLannotate feature annotations shown in this document.]
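Description:
CKS1B gRNA (BRDN0001144792) is a third-generation lentiviral guide RNA plasmid built on the lentiGuide-Puro backbone and designed to target human CKS1B in CRISPR-Cas9 experiments in mammalian cells. It is maintained in E. coli as a high-copy plasmid through a ColE1/pUC-type origin with ampicillin selection from the β-lactamase gene. An f1 origin, an SV40 origin and leftover lac, T7 and T3 cloning-vector elements are also annotated in the backbone.

The transfer cassette begins with an RSV promoter fused to a truncated HIV-1 5' LTR, which makes genomic RNA production Tat-independent, the hallmark of third-generation designs. This is followed by the Ψ packaging signal with a partial gag region, and the Rev response element for nuclear export of the unspliced viral RNA. Downstream, a human U6 RNA polymerase III promoter drives the CKS1B-specific spacer joined to the Streptococcus pyogenes gRNA scaffold. After a cPPT/CTS element, which aids nuclear import of the viral genome, an EF-1α promoter with its intron A expresses puromycin N-acetyltransferase so that transduced cells can be selected with puromycin. A WPRE enhances transcript expression. The cassette ends in a ΔU3 self-inactivating 3' LTR, which disables LTR promoter activity after integration, followed by an SV40 polyadenylation signal.

The plasmid does not encode Cas9, so it must be used with a separate Cas9 vector such as lentiCas9-Blast or in cells that already express the nuclease. The guide was designed against the CKS1B reference transcript and belongs to a human kinome gRNA collection intended for gene knockout studies.
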