Addgene plasmid #77106: CKS1B gRNA (BRDN0001144792)
Purpose: 3rd generation lentiviral gRNA plasmid targeting human CKS1B
Depositing lab: John Doench & David Root. Depositing organization: Broad Institute. Publication: Optimized sgRNA design to maximize activity and minimize off-target effects of CRISPR-Cas9. Doench JG, Fusi N, Sullender M, Hegde M, Vaimberg EW, Donovan KF, Smith I, Tothova Z, Wilen C, Orchard R, Virgin HW, Listgarten J, Root DE. Nat Biotechnol. 2016 Jan 18. doi: 10.1038/nbt.3437. PubMed 26780180.
Backbone
  Vector backbone: lentiGuide-Puro
  Backbone manufacturer: Zhang Lab (Addgene plasmid # 52963)
  Vector type: Mammalian Expression, Lentiviral, CRISPR
  Selectable markers: Puromycin
Growth in bacteria
  Bacterial resistance: Ampicillin, 100 μg/mL
  Growth temperature: 37°C
  Growth strain: DH5alpha
  Copy number: High Copy
Gene/Insert
  Gene/Insert name: CKS1B (alt names: CKS1B; NM_001826.2)
  gRNA/shRNA sequence: CAGACATGTCATGCTGCCCA
  Species: H. sapiens (human)
  Entrez Gene: CKS1B (a.k.a. CKS1, PNAS-16, PNAS-18, ckshs1)
  Promoter: hU6
  Cloning method: Unknown
  Sequencing primers: 5′ U6-F; 3′ pS2-R
Terms and licenses: Academic/Nonprofit Terms; Industry Terms: Not Available to Industry
Depositor comments: The gRNA was designed to target the following Genbank reference sequence(s): NM_001826.2. Note that this plasmid does NOT contain Cas9. It should be used in conjunction with lentiCas9-Blast (Addgene #52962) or otherwise with cell lines already expressing Cas9. Browse the full kinome gRNA library at http://www.addgene.org/pooled-library/broadgpp-human-kinome/ or visit http://www.broadinstitute.org/rnai/public/ for detailed protocols and information.
How to cite: CKS1B gRNA (BRDN0001144792) was a gift from John Doench & David Root (Addgene plasmid # 77106 ; http://n2t.net/addgene:77106 ; RRID:Addgene_77106)
