>Addgene plasmid #77106 | CKS1B gRNA (BRDN0001144792) | depositor partial sequence | sequence record 144566 | Target Sequence
CAGACATGTCATGCTGCCCA
