>Addgene plasmid #77106 | CKS1B gRNA (BRDN0001144792) | addgene partial sequence | sequence record 187127 | hU6-F
CGTAGAAAGTAATAATTTCTTGGGTAGTTTGCAGTTTTAAAATTATGTTTTAAAATGGACTATCATATGC
TTACCGTAACTTGAAAGTATTTCGATTTCTTGGCTTTATATATCTTGTGGAAAGGACGAAACACCGCAGA
CATGTCATGCTGCCCAGTTTTAGAGCTAGAAATAGCAAGTTAAAATAAGGCTAGTCCGTTATCAACTTGA
AAAAGTGGCACCGAGTCGGTGCTTTTTTAAGCTTGGCGTAACTAGATCTTGAGACAAATGGCAGTATTCA
TCCACAATTTTAAAAGAAAAGGGGGGATTGGGGGGTACAGTGCAGGGGAAAGAATAGTAGACATAATAGC
AACAGACATACAAACTAAAGAATTACAAAAACAAATTACAAAAATTCAAAATTTTCGGGTTTATTACAGG
GACAGCAGAGATCCACTTTGGCGCCGGCTCGAGGGGGCCCGGGTGCAAAGATGGATAAAGTTTTAAACAG
AGAGGAATCTTTGCAGCTAATGGACCTTCTAGGTCTTGAAAGGAGTGGGAATTGGCTCCGGTGCCCGTCA
GTGGGCAGAG
